>Addgene plasmid #69113 | pBrain-ch-TOGKDP-GFP-shch-TOG | depositor full sequence | sequence record 121841 | -
TAGTTATTCTGGCGAAAGGGGGATGTGCTGCAAGGCGATTAAGTTGGGTAACGCCAGGGTTTTCCCAGTC
ACGACGTTGTAAAACGACGGCCAGTGAATTGTAATACGACTCACTATAGGGCGAATTGGAGCTCCACCGC
GGTGGCGGCCGCTCTAGAACTAGTGGATCCCCCGGGCTGCAGGAATTCGAACGCTGACGTCATCAACCCG
CTCCAAGGAATCGCGGGCCCAGTGTCACTAGGCGGGAACACCCAGCGCGCGTGCGCCCTGGCAGGAAGAT
GGCTGTGAGGGACAGGGGAGTGGCGCCCTGCAATATTTGCATGTCGCTATGTGTTCTGGGAAATCACCAT
AAACGTGAAATGTCTTTGGATTTGGGAATCTTATAAGTTCTGTATGAGACCACAGATCCCCTGCTCCACA
GCAAACTCTCTTCAAGAGAGAGAGTTTGCTGTGGAGCATTTTTGGAAAAGCTTATCGATACCGTCGACCT
CGAGGGGGGGCCCGGTACCAGCTTTTGTTCCCTTTAGTGAGGGTTAATTTCGAGCTTGGCGTAATCATGG
TCATAGCTGTTTCCTGTGTGAAATTGTTATCCGCTCACAATTCCACACAACATACGAGCCGGAAGCATAA
AGTGTAAAGCCTGGGGTGCCTAATGAGTGAGCTAACTCACATTAATTGCGTTGCGCTCACTGCCCGCTTT
CCAGTCGGGAAACCTGTCGTGCCAGATAGTAATCAATTACGGGGTCATTAGTTCATAGCCCATATATGGA
GTTCCGCGTTACATAACTTACGGTAAATGGCCCGCCTGGCTGACCGCCCAACGACCCCCGCCCATTGACG
TCAATAATGACGTATGTTCCCATAGTAACGCCAATAGGGACTTTCCATTGACGTCAATGGGTGGAGTATT
TACGGTAAACTGCCCACTTGGCAGTACATCAAGTGTATCATATGCCAAGTACGCCCCCTATTGACGTCAA
TGACGGTAAATGGCCCGCCTGGCATTATGCCCAGTACATGACCTTATGGGACTTTCCTACTTGGCAGTAC
ATCTACGTATTAGTCATCGCTATTACCATGGTGATGCGGTTTTGGCAGTACATCAATGGGCGTGGATAGC
GGTTTGACTCACGGGGATTTCCAAGTCTCCACCCCATTGACGTCAATGGGAGTTTGTTTTGGCACCAAAA
TCAACGGGACTTTCCAAAATGTCGTAACAACTCCGCCCCATTGACGCAAATGGGCGGTAGGCGTGTACGG
TGGGAGGTCTATATAAGCAGAGCTGGTTTAGTGAACCGTCAGATCCGCTAGCGCTACCGGACTCAGATCT
CGAGCTCAAGCTTCGAATTCTGCAGTCGACGGTACCGCGGGCCCGGAATGGGAGATGACAGTGAGTGGTT
GAAACTGCCAGTTGATCAGAAATGTGAACACAAGCTGTGGAAAGCAAGGTTAAGTGGGTATGAAGAGGCC
CTGAAGATCTTCCAGAAAATAAAGGATGAAAAGAGCCCAGAGTGGTCCAAATTTTTAGGATTGATCAAAA
AATTTGTCACTGATTCCAATGCAGTGGTTCAATTGAAAGGATTAGAAGCTGCACTTGTTTATGTTGAAAA
TGCCCATGTAGCAGGAAAAACCACAGGAGAAGTTGTGTCAGGTGTTGTAAGTAAGGTGTTCAATCAACCT
AAAGCTAAAGCCAAGGAGCTGGGCATAGAGATCTGTCTTATGTACATAGAGATTGAGAAAGGAGAGGCTG
TTCAAGAAGAGCTCCTGAAAGGCTTGGACAATAAGAATCCCAAGATCATAGTGGCCTGTATAGAGACACT
GAGGAAAGCCTTAAGTGAATTTGGTTCCAAAATCATCTTGCTTAAGCCAATTATCAAAGTGTTGCCAAAA
CTCTTTGAGTCTCGAGAGAAGGCTGTTCGAGATGAAGCCAAACTAATTGCTGTGGAGATTTACAGATGGA
TTCGGGATGCTCTGAGACCCCCATTACAAAATATAAACTCTGTTCAGTTGAAAGAACTAGAAGAAGAATG
GGTCAAACTGCCAACAAGTGCTCCTAGACCTACTCGATTTCTTCGTTCCCAACAAGAACTAGAAGCTAAA
TTGGAACAACAACAGTCTGCTGGTGGAGATGCTGAAGGAGGTGGTGATGATGGTGATGAGGTGCCACAAA
TAGATGCTTATGAGCTTTTAGAAGCTGTAGAAATCCTTTCCAAACTTCCCAAAGACTTTTATGACAAAAT
TGAGGCAAAAAAATGGCAAGAGAGAAAAGAGGCCCTGGAGTCTGTAGAAGTACTAATAAAAAACCCCAAA
CTGGAAGCTGGCGATTATGCAGATTTAGTAAAAGCATTAAAGAAGGTTGTTGGAAAGGACACCAATGTCA
TGTTGGTGGCTTTGGCAGCAAAATGTCTTACTGGCCTGGCTGTTGGGCTAAGGAAGAAATTTGGACAATA
TGCAGGACATGTTGTGCCAACCATCTTGGAGAAATTCAAAGAGAAGAAACCTCAAGTGGTACAAGCCCTG
CAGGAGGCAATTGATGCAATCTTCCTTACTACCACACTACAGAACATCAGTGAGGATGTTTTAGCAGTAA
TGGATAATAAAAATCCAACCATCAAGCAGCAGACATCTCTTTTTATTGCAAGAAGTTTCCGCCACTGCAC
TGCTTCTACCCTGCCAAAGAGCTTGCTAAAGCCCTTTTGTGCTGCACTACTTAAGCACATCAATGATTCT
GCTCCTGAAGTCAGAGATGCCGCATTTGAAGCATTGGGTACTGCTTTGAAGGTGGTTGGCGAGAAAGCAG
TAAACCCATTCCTAGCTGATGTGGACAAACTCAAGCTTGATAAGATCAAAGAATGTTCAGAAAAGGTAGA
ACTGATACATGGTAAGAAAGCTGGACTAGCTGCTGATAAGAAGGAATTCAAACCTCTGCCTGGAAGGACT
GCTGCTTCAGGGGCTGCAGGAGATAAGGACACAAAGGACATTTCTGCACCCAAACCAGGACCTCTAAAAA
AGGCACCTGCTGCTAAGGCTGGTGGGCCACCAAAAAAGGGGAAACCAGCTGCACCAGGAGGCGCAGGGAA
TACTGGAACCAAGAACAAGAAAGGACTGGAGACTAAAGAAATAGTGGAGCCTGAGCTCTCGATAGAAGTA
TGTGAAGAAAAAGCTTCAGCTGTTCTTCCCCCTACCTGTATACAGCTTCTTGACAGCAGTAACTGGAAAG
AAAGGCTGGCTTGTATGGAAGAGTTCCAGAAGGCTGTTGAGCTAATGGACCGAACTGAAATGCCATGCCA
GGCATTAGTGAGGATGCTAGCCAAGAAACCTGGATGGAAAGAAACTAATTTTCAGGTGATGCAAATGAAG
CTTCATATAGTTGCTTTGATTGCCCAGAAGGGAAATTTTTCCAAAACGTCAGCTCAGGTTGTATTAGATG
GCCTTGTGGACAAGATTGGAGATGTGAAATGTGGGAACAATGCAAAAGAAGCTATGACAGCAATAGCCGA
AGCCTGTATGTTACCATGGACTGCTGAACAGGTTGTGTCAATGGCTTTCTCACAAAAGAATCCCAAAAAT
CAGTCAGAAACTCTGAATTGGCTATCAAATGCCATAAAAGAATTTGGTTTTTCTGGGTTGAATGTCAAAG
CTTTCATTAGCAATGTGAAGACAGCTCTTGCTGCAACAAACCCAGCTGTGAGGACTGCTGCCATAACCCT
GCTTGGCGTGATGTATCTGTATGTTGGTCCCTCTTTGCGAATGTTCTTTGAGGATGAGAAGCCTGCCCTC
CTATCCCAGATAGATGCAGAATTTGAGAAGATGCAGGGACAAAGTCCACCTGCTCCAACCAGAGGAATTT
CCAAGCATAGCACAAGTGGTACAGATGAAGGAGAAGATGGAGATGAACCAGATGACGGGAGCAATGATGT
CGTTGATCTTTTGCCGAGGACGGAGATCAGTGATAAAATCACTTCAGAGTTGGTATCTAAGATTGGTGAT
AAGAATTGGAAGATTAGGAAAGAAGGCCTAGATGAAGTGGCAGGTATTATTAATGACGCAAAATTTATCC
AACCGAATATAGGTGAACTTCCAACTGCCTTGAAGGGTCGACTCAATGATTCAAATAAAATCTTGGTACA
GCAAACGCTGAATATCCTGCAACAACTGGCAGTAGCCATGGGCCCAAATATTAAGCAACATGTAAAAAAT
TTAGGCATCCCTATCATCACAGTCCTTGGAGACAGCAAGAACAATGTTCGAGCTGCTGCCCTAGCGACTG
TGAATGCTTGGGCAGAACAGACTGGCATGAAGGAATGGCTGGAAGGAGAAGATCTTTCTGAAGAGCTCAA
AAAGGAAAATCCTTTCTTGAGGCAAGAGCTTCTGGGCTGGCTGGCTGAGAAACTACCTACTCTTCGTTCC
ACCCCTACAGACCTTATCCTTTGTGTTCCTCATCTCTACTCCTGCCTAGAAGATCGAAATGGAGATGTGC
GAAAGAAGGCCCAAGATGCCTTGCCATTCTTCATGATGCATTTAGGATATGAAAAAATGGCCAAGGCTAC
TGGGAAACTAAAGCCAACTTCTAAAGATCAGGTATTGGCCATGCTAGAGAAAGCCAAAGTTAACATGCCA
GCCAAGCCTGCTCCACCCACTAAAGCAACTTCTAAACCAATGGGAGGGTCCGCTCCAGCCAAATTCCAGC
CTGCATCAGCACCTGCTGAAGATTGTATTTCCAGCAGTACAGAACCCAAACCTGATCCAAAAAAGGCCAA
AGCTCCAGGATTATCCTCTAAAGCAAAGAGTGCACAAGGGAAGAAGATGCCAAGCAAAACCAGCTTAAAG
GAGGATGAAGACAAATCCGGGCCTATTTTTATTGTTGTTCCAAATGGAAAAGAGCAAAGGATGAAAGATG
AAAAAGGATTGAAGGTGCTAAAGTGGAATTTTACTACCCCACGGGATGAATACATTGAGCAACTAAAGAC
TCAAATGTCTAGCTGTGTGGCTAAATGGTTACAAGATGAGATGTTTCACTCAGACTTTCAGCATCATAAC
AAAGCCCTTGCTGTTATGGTTGATCACTTGGAGAGTGAAAAAGAAGGAGTTATTGGTTGCCTGGATCTTA
TCTTAAAGTGGCTTACCCTGAGGTTTTTTGACACCAATACAAGCGTCCTGATGAAAGCACTAGAATATTT
AAAATTGCTCTTCACCTTGCTAAGTGAAGAAGAATATCATCTTACTGAGAATGAAGCATCTTCCTTCATC
CCCTATCTTGTCGTCAAGGTTGGAGAACCAAAGGATGTCATTCGTAAAGATGTTCGTGCCATCCTGAACC
GGATGTGCCTTGTCTACCCAGCTAGCAAGATGTTTCCCTTTATCATGGAAGGAACCAAATCCAAAAACTC
TAAGCAGAGAGCAGAGTGCCTGGAAGAGCTGGGATGTCTGGTTGAGTCCTATGGCATGAATGTTTGCCAA
CCAACCCCAGGAAAAGCCTTAAAGGAAATAGCTGTTCACATAGGAGACCGTGACAATGCTGTACGCAATG
CTGCACTCAACACCATTGTAACGGTGTACAATGTACATGGGGATCAGGTGTTCAAACTGATTGGAAATCT
TTCTGAAAAGGATATGAGCATGCTCGAGGAGAGGATTAAGCGGTCAGCAAAGAGACCCTCTGCTGCACCA
ATAAAACAGGTGGAAGAGAAACCTCAGCGTGCACAGAACATAAGCTCCAATGCCAACATGTTACGCAAGG
GACCAGCTGAGGACATGTCTTCCAAACTCAACCAAGCCCGAAGCATGAGTGGGCATCCTGAGGCAGCCCA
GATGGTCCGCCGAGAATTCCAGCTGGATCTAGATGAGATTGAGAATGACAATGGTACAGTCCGATGTGAA
ATGCCAGAACTTGTTCAGCACAAACTGGATGACATTTTTGAGCCAGTCCTTATTCCTGAACCCAAGATCC
GGGCTGTTTCTCCACACTTCGATGACATGCACAGTAATACAGCATCCACAATCAATTTCATTATCTCCCA
AGTAGCCAGTGGTGACATCAACACAAGTATCCAAGCTCTGACACAGATCGATGAGGTCCTGAGACAGGAA
GACAAAGCTGAAGCCATGTCCGGCCATATTGATCAGTTTCTGATAGCCACTTTTATGCAGCTAAGACTCA
TCTACAACACACACATGGCAGATGAGAAATTGGAGAAGGACGAGATCATCAAGTTGTATAGCTGTATCAT
TGGCAACATGATTTCGCTGTTTCAGATAGAGAGCCTTGCCCGGGAGGCCTCCACTGGAGTACTAAAAGAC
CTAATGCATGGCCTCATCACCTTAATGCTGGATTCTCGGATTGAAGATCTTGAGGAAGGACAACAGGTCA
TCCGCTCTGTGAACCTCTTGGTGGTGAAGGTTCTGGAGAAGTCAGACCAGACCAACATCCTGAGTGCCCT
ACTTGTTTTGCTCCAAGACAGCCTGCTAGCAACAGCCAGTTCTCCCAAATTCTCAGAGCTTGTTATGAAG
TGTCTCTGGAGAATGGTTCGACTGTTGCCTGATACCATCAATAGCATTAACCTAGACAGAATTCTTCTGG
ATATCCACATTTTCATGAAGGTCTTCCCCAAAGAGAAACTGAAGCAATGCAAAAGTGAATTTCCCATAAG
GACCCTAAAGACCCTGCTACACACCTTATGCAAATTAAAAGGGCCCAAGATCCTGGACCACCTAACGATG
ATCGACAACAAAAACGAGTCTGAGCTGGAGGCCCATCTCTGCCGGATGATGAAGCACAGTATGGACCAGA
CTGGGAGCAAGTCTGATAAGGAAACAGAAAAGGGAGCATCTCGAATAGATGAAAAATCATCAAAGGCCAA
AGTGAATGATTTCTTAGCTGAGATTTTTAAGAAGATTGGCTCTAAAGAAAACACTAAAGAGGGACTAGCA
GAGTTATATGAATATAAGAAGAAATACTCAGATGCTGACATTGAACCATTTCTGAAAAATTCCTCACAGT
TCTTCCAGAGCTATGTCGAAAGAGGCCTTCGGGTGATTGAGATGGAGAGGGAGGGCAAAGGTCGTATTTC
CACTTCAACAGGCATCTCCCCTCAGATGGAAGTCACATGTGTGCCCACGCCCACAAGCACAGTGTCCTCC
ATAGGTAACACAAATGGGGAAGAAGTGGGGCCATCTGTCTACTTGGAAAGGCTAAAGATCCTCCGACAGC
GATGTGGTCTGGACAACACAAAGCAAGATGACCGACCTCCTTTGACCTCTTTGCTCTCCAAACCAGCAGT
TCCTACTGTCGCCTCTTCCACAGACATGCTACATTCCAAGTTGTCTCAGCTCCGGGAGTCACGGGAGCAG
CACCAGCATTCAGACCTGGATTCTAACCAGACTCACTCTTCAGGAACTGTGACCTCCTCCTCCTCCACAG
CTAACATAGACGACTTGAAAAAAAGACTGGAGAGAATAAAGAGCAGTCGCAAAGGATCCATCGCCACCAT
GGTGAGCAAGGGCGAGGAGCTGTTCACCGGGGTGGTGCCCATCCTGGTCGAGCTGGACGGCGACGTAAAC
GGCCACAAGTTCAGCGTGTCCGGCGAGGGCGAGGGCGATGCCACCTACGGCAAGCTGACCCTGAAGTTCA
TCTGCACCACCGGCAAGCTGCCCGTGCCCTGGCCCACCCTCGTGACCACCCTGACCTACGGCGTGCAGTG
CTTCAGCCGCTACCCCGACCACATGAAGCAGCACGACTTCTTCAAGTCCGCCATGCCCGAAGGCTACGTC
CAGGAGCGCACCATCTTCTTCAAGGACGACGGCAACTACAAGACCCGCGCCGAGGTGAAGTTCGAGGGCG
ACACCCTGGTGAACCGCATCGAGCTGAAGGGCATCGACTTCAAGGAGGACGGCAACATCCTGGGGCACAA
GCTGGAGTACAACTACAACAGCCACAACGTCTATATCATGGCCGACAAGCAGAAGAACGGCATCAAGGTG
AACTTCAAGATCCGCCACAACATCGAGGACGGCAGCGTGCAGCTCGCCGACCACTACCAGCAGAACACCC
CCATCGGCGACGGCCCCGTGCTGCTGCCCGACAACCACTACCTGAGCACCCAGTCCGCCCTGAGCAAAGA
CCCCAACGAGAAGCGCGATCACATGGTCCTGCTGGAGTTCGTGACCGCCGCCGGGATCACTCTCGGCATG
GACGAGCTGTACAAGTAAAGCGGCCGCGACTCTAGATCATAATCAGCCATACCACATTTGTAGAGGTTTT
ACTTGCTTTAAAAAACCTCCCACACCTCCCCCTGAACCTGAAACATAAAATGAATGCAATTGTTGTTGTT
AACTTGTTTATTGCAGCTTATAATGGTTACAAATAAAGCAATAGCATCACAAATTTCACAAATAAAGCAT
TTTTTTCACTGCATTCTAGTTGTGGTTTGTCCAAACTCATCAATGTATCTTAAGGCGTAAATTGTAAGCG
TTAATATTTTGTTAAAATTCGCGTTAAATTTTTGTTAAATCAGCTCATTTTTTAACCAATAGGCCGAAAT
CGGCAAAATCCCTTATAAATCAAAAGAATAGACCGAGATAGGGT
[37 nt withheld, positions 8585-8621]
AAAGAACGTGGACTCCAACGTCAAAGG
[49 nt withheld, positions 8649-8697]
T
[91 nt withheld, positions 8699-8789]
G
[124 nt withheld, positions 8791-8914]
CAGGTGGCACTTTTCGGGGAAATGTGCGCGGAACCCCTATTTGTTTATTTTTCTAAATACATTCAAATAT
GTATCCGCTCATGAGACAATAACCCTGATAAATGCTTCAATAATATTGAAAAAGGAAGAGTCCTGAGGCG
GAAAGAACCAGCTGTGGAATGTGTGTCAGTTAGGGTGTGGAAAGTCCCCAGGCTCCCCAGCAGGCAGAAG
TATGCAAAGCATGCATCTCAATTAGTCAGCAACCAGGTGTGGAAAGTCCCCAGGCTCCCCAGCAGGCAGA
AGTATGCAAAGCATGCATCTCAATTAGTCAGCAACCATAGTCCCGCCCCTAACTCCGCCCATCCCGCCCC
TAACTCCGCCCAGTTCCGCCCATTCTCCGCCCCATGGCTGACTAATTTTTTTTATTTATGCAGAGGCCGA
GGCCGCCTCGGCCTCTGAGCTATTCCAGAAGTAGTGAGGAGGCTTTTTTGGAGGCCTAGGCTTTTGCAAA
GATCGATCAAGAGACAGGATGAGGATCGTTTCGCATGATTGAACAAGATGGATTGCACGCAGGTTCTCCG
GCCGCTTGGGTGGAGAGGCTATTCGGCTATGACTGGGCACAACAGACAATCGGCTGCTCTGATGCCGCCG
TGTTCCGGCTGTCAGCGCAGGGGCGCCCGGTTCTTTTTGTCAAGACCGACCTGTCCGGTGCCCTGAATGA
ACTGCAAGACGAGGCAGCGCGGCTATCGTGGCTGGCCACGACGGGCGTTCCTTGCGCAGCTGTGCTCGAC
GTTGTCACTGAAGCGGGAAGGGACTGGCTGCTATTGGGCGAAGTGCCGGGGCAGGATCTCCTGTCATCTC
ACCTTGCTCCTGCCGAGAAAGTATCCATCATGGCTGATGCAATGCGGCGGCTGCATACGCTTGATCCGGC
TACCTGCCCATTCGACCACCAAGCGAAACATCGCATCGAGCGAGCACGTACTCGGATGGAAGCCGGTCTT
GTCGATCAGGATGATCTGGACGAAGAGCATCAGGGGCTCGCGCCAGCCGAACTGTTCGCCAGGCTCAAGG
CGAGCATGCCCGACGGCGAGGATCTCGTCGTGACCCATGGCGATGCCTGCTTGCCGAATATCATGGTGGA
AAATGGCCGCTTTTCTGGATTCATCGACTGTGGCCGGCTGGGTGTGGCGGACCGCTATCAGGACATAGCG
TTGGCTACCCGTGATATTGCTGAAGAGCTTGGCGGCGAATGGGCTGACCGCTTCCTCGTGCTTTACGGTA
TCGCCGCTCCCGATTCGCAGCGCATCGCCTTCTATCGCCTTCTTGACGAGTTCTTCTGAGCGGGACTCTG
GGGTTCGAAATGACCGACCAAGCGACGCCCAACCTGCCATCACGAGATTTCGATTCCACCGCCGCCTTCT
ATGAAAGGTTGGGCTTCGGAATCGTTTTCCGGGACGCCGGCTGGATGATCCTCCAGCGCGGGGATCTCAT
GCTGGAGTTCTTCGCCCACCCTAGGGGGAGGCTAACTGAAACACGGAAGGAGACAATACCGGAAGGAACC
CGCGCTATGACGGCAATAAAAAGACAGAATAAAACGCACGGTGTTGGGTCGTTTGTTCATAAACGCGGGG
TTCGGTCCCAGGGCTGGCACTCTGTCGATACCCCACCGAGACCCCATTGGGGCCAATACGCCCGCGTTTC
TTCCTTTTCCCCACCCCACCCCCCAAGTTCGGGTGAAGGCCCAGGGCTCGCAGCCAACGTCGGGGCGGCA
GGCCCTGCCATAGCCTCAGGTTACTCATATATACTTTAGATTGATTTAAAACTTCATTTTTAATTTAAAA
GGATCTAGGTGAAGATCCTTTTTGATAATCTCATGACCAAAATCCCTTAACGTGAGTTTTCGTTCCACTG
AGCGTCAGACCCCGTAGAAAAGATCAAAGGATCTTCTTGAGATCCTTTTTTTCTGCGCGTAATCTGCTGC
TTGCAAACAAAAAAACCACCGCTACCAGCGGTGGTTTGTTTGCCGGATCAAGAGCTACCAACTCTTTTTC
CGAAGGTAACTGGCTTCAGCAGAGCGCAGATACCAAATACTGTCCTTCTAGTGTAGCCGTAGTTAGGCCA
CCACTTCAAGAACTCTGTAGCACCGCCTACATACCTCGCTCTGCTAATCCTGTTACCAGTGGCTGCTGCC
AGTGGCGATAAGTCGTGTCTTACCGGGTTGGACTCAAGACGATAGTTACCGGATAAGGCGCAGCGGTCGG
GCTGAACGGGGGGTTCGTGCACACAGCCCAGCTTGGAGCGAACGACCTACACCGAACTGAGATACCTACA
GCGTGAGCTATGAGAAAGCGCCACGCTTCCCGAAGGGAGAAAGGCGGACAGGTATCCGGTAAGCGGCAGG
GTCGGAACAGGAGAGCGCACGAGGGAGCTTCCAGGGGGAAACGCCTGGTATCTTTATAGTCCTGTCGGGT
TTCGCCACCTCTGACTTGAGCGTCGATTTTTGTGATGCTCGTCAGGGGGGCGGAGCCTATGGAAAAACGC
CAGCAACGCGGCCTTTTTACGGTTCCTGGCCTTTTGCTGGCCTTTTGCTCACATGTTCTTTCCTGCGTTA
TCCCCTGATTCTGTGGATAACCGTATTACCGCCATGCAT
Features (pLannotate 1.2.2; 24 found; start..end, strand, type, name):
      9..99      -  CDS            lacZα (fragment): LacZα fragment of β-galactosidase; lacZ fragment
    102..120     +  promoter       T7 promoter: promoter for bacteriophage T7 RNA polymerase
    129..190     +  misc_feature   MCS (fragment): pBluescript multiple cloning site
    189..403     +  promoter       H1 promoter: human H1 RNA promoter
    468..509     +  misc_feature   MCS (fragment): pBluescript multiple cloning site
    521..539     -  promoter       T3 promoter: promoter for bacteriophage T3 RNA polymerase
    582..604     -  protein_bind   lac operator (fragment): The lac repressor binds to the lac operator to inhibit transcription in E. coli. This inhibition can be relieved by adding lactose or isopropyl-β-D-thiogalactopyranoside (IPTG). lac repressor encoded by lacI
    608..638     -  promoter       lac promoter: promoter for the E. coli lac operon
    653..674     -  protein_bind   CAP binding site: CAP binding activates transcription in the presence of cAMP. E. coli catabolite activator protein
    687..725     -  CDS            lacI (fragment): lac repressor; lacI; The lac repressor binds to the lac operator to inhibit transcription in E. coli. This inhibition can be relieved by adding lactose or isopropyl-β-D-thiogalactopyranoside (IPTG).
    777..1080    +  enhancer       CMV enhancer: human cytomegalovirus immediate early enhancer
   1081..1284    +  promoter       CMV promoter: human cytomegalovirus (CMV) immediate early promoter
   1307..1376    +  misc_feature   MCS (fragment): multiple cloning site
   1378..7473    +  CDS            CKAP5: CKAP5_HUMAN - Also known as KIAA0097. Experimental evidence at protein level: Swiss-Prot protein existence level 1. Binds to the plus end of microtubules and regulates microtubule dynamics and microtubule organization. Acts as processive microtubule polymerase. Promotes cytoplasmic microtubule nucleation and elongation. Plays a major role in organizing spindle poles. In spindle formation protects kinetochore microtubules from depolymerization by KIF2C and has an essential role in centrosomal microtubule assembly independently of KIF2C activity. Contributes to centrosome integrity. Acts as comp
   7489..8208    +  CDS            EGFP: the original enhanced GFP (Yang et al., 1996) mammalian codon-optimized
   8225..8308    +  CDS            large T antigen (fragment): large T antigen from SV40 (simian virus 40)
   8331..8452    +  polyA_signal   SV40 poly(A) signal: SV40 polyadenylation signal
   8486..8914    -  rep_origin     f1 ori (sequence partly withheld): f1 bacteriophage origin of replication; arrow indicates direction of (+) strand synthesis
   8941..9045    +  promoter       AmpR promoter: bla
   9047..9404    +  promoter       SV40 promoter: SV40 enhancer and early promoter
   9439..10233   +  CDS            NeoR/KanR: aminoglycoside phosphotransferase from Tn5; aph(3')-II (or nptII); confers resistance to neomycin, kanamycin, and G418 (Geneticin®)
  10254..10406   +  CDS            ble (fragment): BLE_KLEPN - Experimental evidence at protein level: Swiss-Prot protein existence level 1. Binding protein with a strong affinity to the bleomycin family of antibiotics. Binds to CL990; an antimitotic-antibiotic compound. From Klebsiella pneumoniae.
  10465..10512   +  polyA_signal   HSV TK poly(A) signal: herpes simplex virus thymidine kinase polyadenylation signal (Cole and Stacy, 1985)
  10841..11429   +  rep_origin     ori: high-copy-number ColE1/pMB1/pBR322/pUC origin of replication
