[The description below was written by a language model from this plasmid's Addgene catalogue record and pLannotate feature annotations shown in this document.]
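Description:
pBrain-ch-TOGKDP-GFP-shch-TOG is an 11.5 kb dual-promoter mammalian plasmid built on the pBrain backbone that combines RNAi knockdown and rescue expression in a single vector. It is propagated in E. coli through a high-copy ColE1/pUC-type origin. A single Tn5 NeoR/KanR gene serves both hosts. The bacterial AmpR (bla) promoter drives it for kanamycin selection, and the SV40 enhancer/early promoter, with an HSV TK polyadenylation signal, drives it for G418 selection of transfected mammalian cells. An f1 origin is also present. Short remnants annotated as lacZα, lac promoter/operator, T7 and T3 promoters and pBluescript polylinker fragments flank the shRNA cassette, suggesting that this cassette was transferred from a pBluescript-type vector.

The first expression unit uses the human H1 RNA polymerase III promoter. Downstream of it lies an unannotated gap between polylinker fragments, which presumably holds the shch-TOG hairpin targeting endogenous human ch-TOG (CKAP5), although the feature table does not annotate the hairpin. The second unit uses the CMV immediate-early enhancer and promoter to drive the full-length human CKAP5 coding sequence of about 6.1 kb. This is fused at its C terminus to EGFP and terminated by an SV40 poly(A) signal. The cDNA carries silent mutations that make its transcript resistant to the shRNA ("knockdown-proof") without changing the protein.

Because both units sit on one plasmid, every transfected cell depletes endogenous ch-TOG while expressing the fluorescent replacement. ch-TOG is a microtubule plus-end-binding polymerase involved in spindle organisation. The design allows imaging of ch-TOG-GFP localisation, such as tracking of growing microtubule tips, with less interference from the untagged endogenous protein.
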