Addgene plasmid #69113: pBrain-ch-TOGKDP-GFP-shch-TOG
Purpose: Dual-promoter plasmid to express knockdown-proof human ch-TOG tagged with EGFP along with shRNA to knock down endogenous ch-TOG in mammalian cells.
Depositing lab: Stephen Royle. Depositing organization: University of Warwick. Publication: TACC3-ch-TOG track the growing tips of microtubules independently of clathrin and Aurora-A phosphorylation. Gutierrez-Caballero C, Burgess SG, Bayliss R, Royle SJ. Biol Open. 2015 Jan 16;4(2):170-9. doi: 10.1242/bio.201410843. PubMed 25596274.
Backbone
  Vector backbone: pBrain
  Backbone size w/o insert (bp): 5447
  Total vector size (bp): 11543
  Vector type: Mammalian Expression, RNAi
  Selectable markers: Neomycin (select with G418)
Growth in bacteria
  Bacterial resistance: Kanamycin, 50 μg/mL
  Growth temperature: 37°C
  Growth strain: XL10 Gold
  Copy number: Unknown
Gene/Insert 1
  Gene/Insert name: Colonic Hepatic Tumour Over-expressed Gene (alt names: ch-TOG; CKAP5)
  Species: H. sapiens (human)
  Insert size (bp): 6096
  Mutation: Silent mutations to confer shRNA resistance.
  GenBank ID: NM_001008938
  Entrez Gene: CKAP5 (a.k.a. CHTOG, MSPS, TOG, TOGp, ch-TOG)
  Promoter: CMV
  Tag / fusion protein: EGFP (C terminal on insert)
  Cloning method: Restriction Enzyme; 5′ cloning site AfeI (not destroyed); 3′ cloning site DraIII (not destroyed)
  Sequencing primers: 5′ -; 3′ -
Gene/Insert 2
  Gene/Insert name: shch-TOG
  Species: H. sapiens (human)
Resource information
  A portion of this plasmid was derived from a plasmid made by: ch-TOG cDNA purchased. IMAGE ID: 40072423 (Clone BC120869).
Terms and licenses: Academic/Nonprofit Terms; Industry Terms: Not Available to Industry
How to cite: pBrain-ch-TOGKDP-GFP-shch-TOG was a gift from Stephen Royle (Addgene plasmid # 69113 ; http://n2t.net/addgene:69113 ; RRID:Addgene_69113)
