>Addgene plasmid #69113 | pBrain-ch-TOGKDP-GFP-shch-TOG | addgene partial sequence | sequence record 124802 | CMV-F 5'-CGCAAATGGGCGGTAGGCGTG-3'
ACCGTCAGATCCGCTAGCGCTACCGGACTCAGATCTCGAGCTCAAGCTTCGAATTCTGCAGTCGACGGTA
CCGCGGGCCCGGAATGGGAGATGACAGTGAGTGGTTGAAACTGCCAGTTGATCAGAAATGTGAACACAAG
CTGTGGAAAGCAAGGTTAAGTGGGTATGAAGAGGCCCTGAAGATCTTCCAGAAAATAAAGGATGAAAAGA
GCCCAGAGTGGTCCAAATTTTTAGGATTGATCAAAAAATTTGTCACTGATTCCAATGCAGTGGTTCAATT
GAAAGGATTAGAAGCTGCACTTGTTTATGTTGAAAATGCCCATGTAGCAGGAAAAACCACAGGAGAAGTT
GTGTCAGGTGTTGTAAGTAAGGTGTTCAATCAACCTAAAGCTAAAGCCAAGGAGCTGGGCATAGAGATCT
GTCTTATGTACATAGAGATTGAGAAAGGAGAGGCTGTTCAAGAAGAGCTCCTGAAAGGCTTGGACAATAA
GAATCCCAAGATCATAGTGGCCTGTATAGAGACACTGAGGAAAGCCTTAAGTGAATTTGGTTCCAAAATC
ATCTTGCTTAAGCCAATTATCAAAGTGTTGCCAAAACTCTTTGAGTCTCGAGAGAAGGCTGTTCGAGATG
AAGCCAAACTAATTGCTGTGGAGATTTACAGATGGATTCGGGATGCTCTGAGACCCCCATTACAAA
