>Addgene plasmid #69113 | pBrain-ch-TOGKDP-GFP-shch-TOG | addgene partial sequence | sequence record 124811 | EGFP-N 5'-CGTCGCCGTCCAGCTCGACCAG-3'
CCATGGTGGCGATGGATCCTTTGCGACTGCTCTTTATTCTCTCCAGTCTTTTTTTCAAGTCGTCTATGTT
AGCTGTGGAGGAGGAGGAGGTCACAGTTCCTGAAGAGTGAGTCTGGTTAGAATCCAGGTCTGAATGCTGG
TGCTGCTCCCGTGACTCCCGGAGCTGAGACAACTTGGAATGTAGCATGTCTGTGGAAGAGGCGACAGTAG
GAACTGCTGGTTTGGAGAGCAAAGAGGTCAAAGGAGGTCGGTCATCTTGCTTTGTGTTGTCCAGACCACA
TCGCTGTCGGAGGATCTTTAGCCTTTCCAAGTAGACAGATGGCCCCACTTCTTCCCCATTTGTGTTACCT
ATGGAGGACACTGTGCTTGTGGGCGTGGGCACACATGTGACTTCCATCTGAGGGGAGATGCCTGTTGAAG
TGGAAATACGACCTTTGCCCTCCCTCTCCATCTCAATCACCCGAAGGCCTCTTTCGACATAGCTCTGGAA
GAACTGTGAGGAATTTTTCAGAAATGGTTCAATGTCAGCATCTGAGTATTTCTTCTTATATTCATATAAC
TCTGCTAGTCCCTCTTTAGTGTTTTCTTTAGAGCCAATCTTCTTAAAAATCTCAGCTAAGAAATCATTCA
CTTTGGCCTTTGATGATTTTTCATCTATTCGAGATGCTCCCTTTTCTGTTTCCTTATCAGACTTGCTCCC
AGTCTGGTCCATACTGTGCTTCATCATCCGGCAGAGATGGGCCTCCAGCTCAGACTCGTTT
