>Addgene plasmid #69113 | pBrain-ch-TOGKDP-GFP-shch-TOG | addgene partial sequence | sequence record 128004 | H1 5'-tcgctatgtgttctgggaaa-3'
AGTTCTGTATGAGACCACAGATCCCCTGCTCCACAGCAAACTCTCTTCAAGAGAGAGAGTTTGCTGTGGA
GCATTTTTGGAAAAGCTTATCGATACCGTCGACCTCGAGGGGGGGCCCGGTACCAGCTTTTGTTCCCTTT
AGTGAGGGTTAATTTCGAGCTTGGCGTAATCATGGTCATAGCTGTTTCCTGTGTGAAATTGTTATCCGCT
CACAATTCCACACAACATACGAGCCGGAAGCATAAAGTGTAAAGCCTGGGGTGCCTAATGAGTGAGCTAA
CTCACATTAATTGCGTTGCGCTCACTGCCCGCTTTCCAGTCGGGAAACCTGTCGTGCCAGATAGTAATCA
ATTACGGGGTCATTAGTTCATAGCCCATATATGGAGTTCCGCGTTACATAACTTACGGTAAATGGCCCGC
CTGGCTGACCGCCCAACGACCCCCGCCCATTGACGTCAATAATGACGTATGTTCCCATAGTAACGCCAAT
AGGGACTTTCCATTGACGTCAATGGGTGGAGTATTTACGGTAAACTGCCCACTTGGCAGTACATCAAGTG
TATCATATGCCAAGTACGCCCCCTATTGACGTCAATGACGGTAAATGGCCCGCCTGGCATTATGCCCAGT
ACATGACCTTATGGGACTTTCCTACTTGGCAGTACATCTACGTATTAGTCATCGCTATTACCATGGTGAT
GCGGTTT
